>Addgene plasmid #232921 | GAG-PEmax V7 | addgene full sequence | sequence record 464556 | Addgene NGS Result
GACATTGATTATTGACTAGTTATTAATAGTAATCAATTACGGGGTCATTAGTTCATAGCCCATATATGGA
GTTCCGCGTTACATAACTTACGGTAAATGGCCCGCCTGGCTGACCGCCCAACGACCCCCGCCCATTGACG
TCAATAATGACGTATGTTCCCATAGTAACGCCAATAGGGACTTTCCATTGACGTCAATGGGTGGAGTATT
TACGGTAAACTGCCCACTTGGCAGTACATCAAGTGTATCATATGCCAAGTACGCCCCCTATTGACGTCAA
TGACGGTAAATGGCCCGCCTGGCATTATGCCCAGTACATGACCTTATGGGACTTTCCTACTTGGCAGTAC
ATCTACGTATTAGTCATCGCTATTACCATGGTGATGCGGTTTTGGCAGTACATCAATGGGCGTGGATAGC
GGTTTGACTCACGGGGATTTCCAAGTCTCCACCCCATTGACGTCAATGGGAGTTTGTTTTGGCACCAAAA
TCAACGGGACTTTCCAAAATGTCGTAACAACTCCGCCCCATTGACGCAAATGGGCGGTAGGCGTGTACGG
TGGGAGGTCTATATAAGCAGAGCTCGTTTAGTGAACCGTCAGATCGCCTGGAGACGCCATCCACGCTGTT
TTGACCTCCATAGAAGACACCGGGACCGATCCAGCCTCCGGTCGACCGATCCTGAGAACTTCAGGGTGAG
TTTGGGGACCCTTGATTGTTCTTTCTTTTTCGCTATTGTAAAATTCATGTTATATGGAGGGGGCAAAGTT
TTCAGGGTGTTGTTTAGAATGGGAAGATGTCCCTTGTATCACCATGGACCCTCATGATAATTTTGTTTCT
TTCACTTTCTACTCTGTTGACAACCATTGTCTCCTCTTATCTTCTTTTCATTTTCTGTAACTTTTTCGTT
AAACTTTAGCTTGCATTTGTAACGAATTTTTAAATTCACTTTTGTTTATTTGTCAGATTGTAAGTACTTT
CTCTAATCACTTTTTTTTCAAGGCAATCAGGGTATATTATATTGTACTTCAGCACAGTTTTAGAGAACAA
TTGTTATAATTAAATGATAAGGTAGAATATTTCTGCATATAAATTCTGGCTGGCGTGGAAATATTCTTAT
TGGTAGAAACAACTACACCCTGGTCATCATCCTGCCTTTCTCTTTATGGTTACAATGATATACACTGTTT
GAGATGAGGATAAAATACTCTGAGTCCAAACCGGGCCCCTCTGCTAACCATGTTCATGCCTTCTTCTCTT
TCCTACAGCTCCTGGGCAACGTGCTGGTTGTTGTGCTGTCTCATCATTTTGGCAAAGAATTCCTCGAGGG
CCGGATCCGAATTCCTGTATTTGTCTGAAAACATGGGCCAGGCTGTTACCACCCCCTTAAGTTTGACTTT
AGACCACTGGAAGGATGTCGAACGGACAGCCCACAACCTGTCGGTAGAGGTTAGAAAAAGGCGCTGGGTT
ACATTCTGCTCTGCAGAATGGCCAACCTTCAACGTCGGATGGCCACGAGACGGCACTTTTAACCCAGACA
TTATTACACAGGTTAAGATCAAGGTCTTCTCACCTGGCCCACATGGACATCCGGATCAGGTCCCCTACAT
CGTGACCTGGGAAGCTATAGCAGTAGACCCCCCTCCCTGGGTCAGACCCTTCGTGTACCCTAAACCTCCC
CTCTCTCTTCCCCCTTCAGCCCCCTCTCTCCCACCTGAACCCCCACTCTCGACCCCGCCCCAGTCCTCCC
TCTATCCGGCTCTCACTTCTCCTTTAAACACCAAACCTAGGCCTCAAGTCCTTCCTGATAGCGGAGGACC
ACTCATTGATCTACTCACGGAGGACCCTCCGCCTTACCGGGACCCAGGGCCACCCTCTCCTGACGGGAAC
GGCGATAGCGGAGAAGTGGCCCCTACAGAAGGAGCCCCTGACCCTTCCCCAATGGTATCCCGCCTGCGGG
GAAGAAAAGAACCCCCCGTGGCGGATTCTACTACCTCTCAGGCGTTCCCCCTTCGCCTGGGAGGGAATGG
ACAGTATCAATACTGGCCATTTTCCTCCTCTGACCTCTATAACTGGAAAAATAACAACCCCTCTTTCTCC
GAGGACCCAGCTAAATTGACAGCTTTGATCGAGTCCGTTCTCCTTACTCATCAGCCCACTTGGGATGACT
GCCAACAGCTATTAGGGACCCTGCTGACGGGAGAAGAAAAACAGCGAGTGCTCCTAGAGGCCCGAAAGGC
GGTTCGAGGGGAGGACGGACGCCCAACTCAGCTGCCCAATGACATTAATGATGCTTTTCCCTTGGAACGT
CCCGACTGGGACTACAACACCCAACGAGGTAGGAACCACCTAGTCCACTATCGCCAGTTGCTCCTAGCGG
GTCTCCAAAACGCGGGCAGAAGCCCCACCAATTTGGCCAAGGTAAAAGGGATAACCCAGGGACCTAATGA
GTCTCCCTCAGCCTTTTTAGAGAGACTCAAGGAGGCCTATCGCAGATACACTCCTTATGACCCTGAGGAC
CCAGGGCAAGAAACCAATGTGGCCATGTCATTCATCTGGCAGTCCGCCCCGGATATCGGGCGAAAGTTAG
AGCGGTTAGAAGATTTGAAGAGTAAGACCTTAGGAGACTTAGTGAGGGAAGCTGAAAAGATCTTTAATAA
ACGAGAAACCCCGGAAGAAAGAGAGGAACGTATTAGGAGAGAAACAGAGGAAAAGGAAGAACGCCGTAGG
GCAGAGGATGTGCAGAGAGAGAAGGAGAGGGACCGCAGAAGACATAGAGAAATGAGTAAGTTGCTGGCTA
CTGTCGTTAGCGGGCAGAGACAGGATAGACAGGGAGGAGAGCGAAGGAGGCCCCAACTCGACCACGACCA
GTGTGCCTACTGCAAAGAAAAGGGACATTGGGCTAGAGATTGCCCCAAGAAGCCAAGAGGACCCCGGGGA
CCACGACCCCAGGCCTCCCTCCTGACGCGTAGTTCCCTGTATCCAGCCCTCACACCTACCGGTGGGCGGC
CGCTAATACGACTCACTATAGGGAGAGCCGCCACCATGAAACGGACAGCCGACGGAAGCGAGTTCGAGTC
ACCAAAGAAGAAGCGGAAAGTCGACAAGAAGTACAGCATCGGCCTGGACATCGGCACCAACTCTGTGGGC
TGGGCCGTGATCACCGACGAGTACAAGGTGCCCAGCAAGAAATTCAAGGTGCTGGGCAACACCGACCGGC
ACAGCATCAAGAAGAACCTGATCGGAGCCCTGCTGTTCGACAGCGGCGAAACAGCCGAGGCCACCCGGCT
GAAGAGAACCGCCAGAAGAAGATACACCAGACGGAAGAACCGGATCTGCTATCTGCAAGAGATCTTCAGC
AACGAGATGGCCAAGGTGGACGACAGCTTCTTCCACAGACTGGAAGAGTCCTTCCTGGTGGAAGAGGATA
AGAAGCACGAGCGGCACCCCATCTTCGGCAACATCGTGGACGAGGTGGCCTACCACGAGAAGTACCCCAC
CATCTACCACCTGAGAAAGAAACTGGTGGACAGCACCGACAAGGCCGACCTGCGGCTGATCTATCTGGCC
CTGGCCCACATGATCAAGTTCCGGGGCCACTTCCTGATCGAGGGCGACCTGAACCCCGACAACAGCGACG
TGGACAAGCTGTTCATCCAGCTGGTGCAGACCTACAACCAGCTGTTCGAGGAAAACCCCATCAACGCCAG
CGGCGTGGACGCCAAGGCCATCCTGTCTGCCAGACTGAGCAAGAGCAGAAAGCTGGAAAATCTGATCGCC
CAGCTGCCCGGCGAGAAGAAGAATGGCCTGTTCGGAAACCTGATTGCCCTGAGCCTGGGCCTGACCCCCA
ACTTCAAGAGCAACTTCGACCTGGCCGAGGATGCCAAACTGCAGCTGAGCAAGGACACCTACGACGACGA
CCTGGACAACCTGCTGGCCCAGATCGGCGACCAGTACGCCGACCTGTTTCTGGCCGCCAAGAACCTGTCC
GACGCCATCCTGCTGAGCGACATCCTGAGAGTGAACACCGAGATCACCAAGGCCCCCCTGAGCGCCTCTA
TGATCAAGAGATACGACGAGCACCACCAGGACCTGACCCTGCTGAAAGCTCTCGTGCGGCAGCAGCTGCC
TGAGAAGTACAAAGAGATTTTCTTCGACCAGAGCAAGAACGGCTACGCCGGCTACATTGACGGCGGAGCC
AGCCAGGAAGAGTTCTACAAGTTCATCAAGCCCATCCTGGAAAAGATGGACGGCACCGAGGAACTGCTCG
TGAAGCTGAAGAGAGAGGACCTGCTGCGGAAGCAGCGGACCTTCGACAACGGCAGCATCCCCCACCAGAT
CCACCTGGGAGAGCTGCACGCCATTCTGCGGCGGCAGGAAGATTTTTACCCATTCCTGAAGGACAACCGG
GAAAAGATCGAGAAGATCCTGACCTTCCGCATCCCCTACTACGTGGGCCCTCTGGCCAGGGGAAACAGCA
GATTCGCCTGGATGACCAGAAAGAGCGAGGAAACCATCACCCCCTGGAACTTCGAGGAAGTGGTGGACAA
GGGCGCTTCCGCCCAGAGCTTCATCGAGCGGATGACCAACTTCGATAAGAACCTGCCCAACGAGAAGGTG
CTGCCCAAGCACAGCCTGCTGTACGAGTACTTCACCGTGTATAACGAGCTGACCAAAGTGAAATACGTGA
CCGAGGGAATGAGAAAGCCCGCCTTCCTGAGCGGCGAGCAGAAAAAGGCCATCGTGGACCTGCTGTTCAA
GACCAACCGGAAAGTGACCGTGAAGCAGCTGAAAGAGGACTACTTCAAGAAAATCGAGTGCTTCGACTCC
GTGGAAATCTCCGGCGTGGAAGATCGGTTCAACGCCTCCCTGGGCACATACCACGATCTGCTGAAAATTA
TCAAGGACAAGGACTTCCTGGACAATGAGGAAAACGAGGACATTCTGGAAGATATCGTGCTGACCCTGAC
ACTGTTTGAGGACAGAGAGATGATCGAGGAACGGCTGAAAACCTATGCCCACCTGTTCGACGACAAAGTG
ATGAAGCAGCTGAAGCGGCGGAGATACACCGGCTGGGGCAGGCTGAGCCGGAAGCTGATCAACGGCATCC
GGGACAAGCAGTCCGGCAAGACAATCCTGGATTTCCTGAAGTCCGACGGCTTCGCCAACAGAAACTTCAT
GCAGCTGATCCACGACGACAGCCTGACCTTTAAAGAGGACATCCAGAAAGCCCAGGTGTCCGGCCAGGGC
GATAGCCTGCACGAGCACATTGCCAATCTGGCCGGCAGCCCCGCCATTAAGAAGGGCATCCTGCAGACAG
TGAAGGTGGTGGACGAGCTCGTGAAAGTGATGGGCCGGCACAAGCCCGAGAACATCGTGATCGAAATGGC
CAGAGAGAACCAGACCACCCAGAAGGGACAGAAGAACAGCCGCGAGAGAATGAAGCGGATCGAAGAGGGC
ATCAAAGAGCTGGGCAGCCAGATCCTGAAAGAACACCCCGTGGAAAACACCCAGCTGCAGAACGAGAAGC
TGTACCTGTACTACCTGCAGAATGGGCGGGATATGTACGTGGACCAGGAACTGGACATCAACCGGCTGTC
CGACTACGATGTGGACGCTATCGTGCCTCAGAGCTTTCTGAAGGACGACTCCATCGACAACAAGGTGCTG
ACCAGAAGCGACAAGAACCGGGGCAAGAGCGACAACGTGCCCTCCGAAGAGGTCGTGAAGAAGATGAAGA
ACTACTGGCGGCAGCTGCTGAACGCCAAGCTGATTACCCAGAGAAAGTTCGACAATCTGACCAAGGCCGA
GAGAGGCGGCCTGAGCGAACTGGATAAGGCCGGCTTCATCAAGAGACAGCTGGTGGAAACCCGGCAGATC
ACAAAGCACGTGGCACAGATCCTGGACTCCCGGATGAACACTAAGTACGACGAGAATGACAAGCTGATCC
GGGAAGTGAAAGTGATCACCCTGAAGTCCAAGCTGGTGTCCGATTTCCGGAAGGATTTCCAGTTTTACAA
AGTGCGCGAGATCAACAACTACCACCACGCCCACGACGCCTACCTGAACGCCGTCGTGGGAACCGCCCTG
ATCAAAAAGTACCCTAAGCTGGAAAGCGAGTTCGTGTACGGCGACTACAAGGTGTACGACGTGCGGAAGA
TGATCGCCAAGAGCGAGCAGGAAATCGGCAAGGCTACCGCCAAGTACTTCTTCTACAGCAACATCATGAA
CTTTTTCAAGACCGAGATTACCCTGGCCAACGGCGAGATCCGGAAGCGGCCTCTGATCGAGACAAACGGC
GAAACCGGGGAGATCGTGTGGGATAAGGGCCGGGATTTTGCCACCGTGCGGAAAGTGCTGAGCATGCCCC
AAGTGAATATCGTGAAAAAGACCGAGGTGCAGACAGGCGGCTTCAGCAAAGAGTCTATCCTGCCCAAGAG
GAACAGCGATAAGCTGATCGCCAGAAAGAAGGACTGGGACCCTAAGAAGTACGGCGGCTTCGACAGCCCC
ACCGTGGCCTATTCTGTGCTGGTGGTGGCCAAAGTGGAAAAGGGCAAGTCCAAGAAACTGAAGAGTGTGA
AAGAGCTGCTGGGGATCACCATCATGGAAAGAAGCAGCTTCGAGAAGAATCCCATCGACTTTCTGGAAGC
CAAGGGCTACAAAGAAGTGAAAAAGGACCTGATCATCAAGCTGCCTAAGTACTCCCTGTTCGAGCTGGAA
AACGGCCGGAAGAGAATGCTGGCCTCTGCCGGCGAACTGCAGAAGGGAAACGAACTGGCCCTGCCCTCCA
AATATGTGAACTTCCTGTACCTGGCCAGCCACTATGAGAAGCTGAAGGGCTCCCCCGAGGATAATGAGCA
GAAACAGCTGTTTGTGGAACAGCACAAGCACTACCTGGACGAGATCATCGAGCAGATCAGCGAGTTCTCC
AAGAGAGTGATCCTGGCCGACGCTAATCTGGACAAAGTGCTGTCCGCCTACAACAAGCACCGGGATAAGC
CCATCAGAGAGCAGGCCGAGAATATCATCCACCTGTTTACCCTGACCAATCTGGGAGCCCCTGCCGCCTT
CAAGTACTTTGACACCACCATCGACCGGAAGAGGTACACCAGCACCAAAGAGGTGCTGGACGCCACCCTG
ATCCACCAGAGCATCACCGGCCTGTACGAGACACGGATCGACCTGTCTCAGCTGGGAGGTGACTCCGGCG
GAAGCTCTGGTGGCAGCAAGCGGACCGCCGACGGCTCTGAATTCGAGAGCCCTAAGAAGAAAAGAAAGGT
GAGCGGAGGCTCTAGCGGCGGAAGCACCCTGAACATTGAAGACGAGTATAGACTGCATGAAACAAGCAAG
GAACCCGACGTGTCCCTGGGCTCCACCTGGCTGTCCGACTTTCCCCAGGCCTGGGCCGAGACAGGAGGAA
TGGGCCTGGCCGTGCGGCAGGCACCCCTGATCATCCCTCTGAAGGCCACCTCTACACCCGTGAGCATCAA
GCAGTACCCTATGTCTCAGGAGGCCAGACTGGGCATCAAGCCTCACATCCAGAGGCTGCTGGACCAGGGC
ATCCTGGTGCCATGCCAGAGCCCCTGGAACACACCACTGCTGCCCGTGAAGAAGCCAGGCACCAATGACT
ATAGACCCGTGCAGGATCTGAGAGAGGTGAACAAGAGGGTGGAGGATATCCACCCCACCGTGCCCAACCC
TTACAATCTGCTGTCCGGCCTGCCCCCTTCTCACCAGTGGTATACAGTGCTGGACCTGAAGGATGCCTTC
TTTTGTCTGAGACTGCACCCTACCAGCCAGCCACTGTTCGCCTTTGAGTGGAGGGACCCTGAGATGGGCA
TCTCTGGCCAGCTGACCTGGACACGCCTGCCTCAGGGCTTCAAGAATAGCCCAACACTGTTTAACGAGGC
CCTGCACCGCGACCTGGCAGATTTCCGGATCCAGCACCCAGATCTGATCCTGCTGCAGTACGTGGACGAT
CTGCTGCTGGCCGCCACCAGCGAGCTGGATTGCCAGCAGGGAACACGCGCCCTGCTGCAGACCCTGGGAA
ACCTGGGATATAGGGCATCCGCCAAGAAGGCCCAGATCTGTCAGAAGCAGGTGAAGTACCTGGGCTATCT
GCTGAAGGAGGGCCAGAGATGGCTGACAGAGGCCAGGAAGGAGACAGTGATGGGCCAGCCAACACCCAAG
ACCCCAAGACAGCTGAGGGAGTTCCTGGGCAAAGCAGGATTTTGCAGGCTGTTCATCCCAGGATTCGCAG
AGATGGCAGCACCTCTGTACCCACTGACCAAGCCGGGCACCCTGTTTAATTGGGGCCCTGACCAGCAGAA
GGCCTATCAGGAGATCAAGCAGGCCCTGCTGACAGCACCAGCCCTGGGCCTGCCAGACCTGACCAAGCCT
TTCGAGCTGTTTGTGGATGAGAAGCAGGGCTACGCCAAGGGCGTGCTGACCCAGAAGCTGGGACCATGGA
GACGGCCCGTGGCCTATCTGTCCAAGAAGCTGGACCCAGTGGCAGCAGGATGGCCACCATGCCTGAGGAT
GGTGGCAGCAATCGCCGTGCTGACAAAGGATGCCGGCAAGCTGACCATGGGACAGCCACTGGTCATCCTG
GCACCACACGCAGTGGAGGCCCTGGTGAAGCAGCCTCCAGATCGCTGGCTGTCTAACGCCCGGATGACAC
ACTACCAGGCCCTGCTGCTGGACACCGATCGCGTGCAGTTTGGCCCTGTGGTGGCCCTGAATCCAGCCAC
CCTGCTGCCTCTGCCAGAGGAGGGCCTGCAGCACAACTGTCTGGACATCCTGGCAGAGGCACACGGAACA
AGGCCAGACCTGACCGATCAGCCCCTGCCTGACGCCGATCACACATGGTATACCGATGGAAGCTCCCTGC
TGCAGGAGGGCCAGAGGAAGGCAGGAGCAGCAGTGACCACAGAGACAGAAGTGATCTGGGCCAAGGCCCT
GCCAGCAGGCACATCCGCCCAGCGGGCCGAGCTGATCGCCCTGACCCAGGCCCTGAAGATGGCCGAGGGC
AAGAAGCTGAACGTGTACACAGACTCCAGATATGCCTTCGCCACCGCACACATCCACGGAGAGATCTACA
GGCGCCGGGGCTGGCTGACCTCTGAGGGCAAGGAGATCAAGAACAAGGATGAGATCCTGGCCCTGCTGAA
GGCCCTGTTTCTGCCCAAGCGGCTGAGCATCATCCACTGTCCTGGACACCAGAAGGGACACTCCGCCGAG
GCAAGGGGCAATCGGATGGCCGACCAGGCCGCCAGAAAGGCTGCTATTACTGAAACTCCCGACACTTCCA
CTCTGCTGATTGAAAACTCCTCCCCTTCTGGCGGCTCAAAAAGAACCGCCGACGGCAGCGAATTCGAGTC
TCCCAAGAAGAAGAGGAAAGTCGGCTCTGGCCCTGCCGCTAAGAGAGTGAAGCTGGACAAGCTTACGCGT
AGTTCCCTGTATCCAGCCCTCACACCTACCGGTTCTAGACTGCCTCCACTTGAAAGACTGACACTGGGAT
CATTACAATTACCTCCTTTAGAACGATTAACACTCGGTTCACTACAGCTTCCGCCTCTTGAGAGATTGAC
ATTATAAGTTTAAACCCGCTGATCAGCCTCGACTGTGCCTTCTAGTTGCCAGCCATCTGTTGTTTGCCCC
TCCCCCGTGCCTTCCTTGACCCTGGAAGGTGCCACTCCCACTGTCCTTTCCTAATAAAATGAGAAAATTG
CATCGCATTGTCTGAGTAGGTGTCATTCTATTCTGGGGGGTGGGGTGGGGCAGGACAGCAAGGGGGAGGA
TTGGGAAGACAATAGCAGGCATGCTGGGGATGCGGTGGGCTCTATGGCTTCTGAGGCGGAAAGAACCAGC
TGGGGCTCGATACCGTCGACCTCTAGCTAGAGCTTGGCGTAATCATGGTCATAGCTGTTTCCTGTGTGAA
ATTGTTATCCGCTCACAATTCCACACAACATACGAGCCGGAAGCATAAAGTGTAAAGCCTAGGGTGCCTA
ATGAGTGAGCTAACTCACATTAATTGCGTTGCGCTCACTGCCCGCTTTCCAGTCGGGAAACCTGTCGTGC
CAGCTGCATTAATGAATCGGCCAACGCGCGGGGAGAGGCGGTTTGCGTATTGGGCGCTCTTCCGCTTCCT
CGCTCACTGACTCGCTGCGCTCGGTCGTTCGGCTGCGGCGAGCGGTATCAGCTCACTCAAAGGCGGTAAT
ACGGTTATCCACAGAATCAGGGGATAACGCAGGAAAGAACATGTGAGCAAAAGGCCAGCAAAAGGCCAGG
AACCGTAAAAAGGCCGCGTTGCTGGCGTTTTTCCATAGGCTCCGCCCCCCTGACGAGCATCACAAAAATC
GACGCTCAAGTCAGAGGTGGCGAAACCCGACAGGACTATAAAGATACCAGGCGTTTCCCCCTGGAAGCTC
CCTCGTGCGCTCTCCTGTTCCGACCCTGCCGCTTACCGGATACCTGTCCGCCTTTCTCCCTTCGGGAAGC
GTGGCGCTTTCTCATAGCTCACGCTGTAGGTATCTCAGTTCGGTGTAGGTCGTTCGCTCCAAGCTGGGCT
GTGTGCACGAACCCCCCGTTCAGCCCGACCGCTGCGCCTTATCCGGTAACTATCGTCTTGAGTCCAACCC
GGTAAGACACGACTTATCGCCACTGGCAGCAGCCACTGGTAACAGGATTAGCAGAGCGAGGTATGTAGGC
GGTGCTACAGAGTTCTTGAAGTGGTGGCCTAACTACGGCTACACTAGAAGAACAGTATTTGGTATCTGCG
CTCTGCTGAAGCCAGTTACCTTCGGAAAAAGAGTTGGTAGCTCTTGATCCGGCAAACAAACCACCGCTGG
TAGCGGTGGTTTTTTTGTTTGCAAGCAGCAGATTACGCGCAGAAAAAAAGGATCTCAAGAAGATCCTTTG
ATCTTTTCTACGGGGTCTGACACTCAGTGGAACGAAAACTCACGTTAAGGGATTTTGGTCATGAGATTAT
CAAAAAGGATCTTCACCTAGATCCTTTTAAATTAAAAATGAAGTTTTAAATCAATCTAAAGTATATATGA
GTAAACTTGGTCTGACAGTTACCAATGCTTAATCAGTGAGGCACCTATCTCAGCGATCTGTCTATTTCGT
TCATCCATAGTTGCCTGACTCCCCGTCGTGTAGATAACTACGATACGGGAGGGCTTACCATCTGGCCCCA
GTGCTGCAATGATACCGCGAGACCCACGCTCACCGGCTCCAGATTTATCAGCAATAAACCAGCCAGCCGG
AAGGGCCGAGCGCAGAAGTGGTCCTGCAACTTTATCCGCCTCCATCCAGTCTATTAATTGTTGCCGGGAA
GCTAGAGTAAGTAGTTCGCCAGTTAATAGTTTGCGCAACGTTGTTGCCATTGCTACAGGCATCGTGGTGT
CACGCTCGTCGTTTGGTATGGCTTCATTCAGCTCCGGTTCCCAACGATCAAGGCGAGTTACATGATCCCC
CATGTTGTGCAAAAAAGCGGTTAGCTCCTTCGGTCCTCCGATCGTTGTCAGAAGTAAGTTGGCCGCAGTG
TTATCACTCATGGTTATGGCAGCACTGCATAATTCTCTTACTGTCATGCCATCCGTAAGATGCTTTTCTG
TGACTGGTGAGTACTCAACCAAGTCATTCTGAGAATAGTGTATGCGGCGACCGAGTTGCTCTTGCCCGGC
GTCAATACGGGATAATACCGCGCCACATAGCAGAACTTTAAAAGTGCTCATCATTGGAAAACGTTCTTCG
GGGCGAAAACTCTCAAGGATCTTACCGCTGTTGAGATCCAGTTCGATGTAACCCACTCGTGCACCCAACT
GATCTTCAGCATCTTTTACTTTCACCAGCGTTTCTGGGTGAGCAAAAACAGGAAGGCAAAATGCCGCAAA
AAAGGGAATAAGGGCGACACGGAAATGTTGAATACTCATACTCTTCCTTTTTCAATATTATTGAAGCATT
TATCAGGGTTATTGTCTCATGAGCGGATACATATTTGAATGTATTTAGAAAAATAAACAAATAGGGGTTC
CGCGCACATTTCCCCGAAAAGTGCCACCTGACGTCGACGGATCGGGAGATCGATCTCCCGATCCCCTAGG
GTCGACTCTCAGTACAATCTGCTCTGATGCCGCATAGTTAAGCCAGTATCTGCTCCCTGCTTGTGTGTTG
GAGGTCGCTGAGTAGTGCGCGAGCAAAATTTAAGCTACAACAAGGCAAGGCTTGACCGACAATTGCATGA
AGAATCTGCTTAGGGTTAGGCGTTTTGCGCTGCTTCGCGATGTACGGGCCAGATATACGCGTT
Features (pLannotate 1.2.2; 17 found; start..end, strand, type, name):
      1..380     +  enhancer       CMV enhancer: human cytomegalovirus immediate early enhancer
    381..584     +  promoter       CMV promoter: human cytomegalovirus (CMV) immediate early promoter
    696..1268    +  intron         β-globin intron: intron from rabbit β-globin gene
   1363..2967    +  CDS            gag: GAG_MLVFF - Experimental evidence at protein level: Swiss-Prot protein existence level 1. [Nucleocapsid protein p10-Gag]: Involved in the packaging and encapsidation of two copies of the genome. Binds with high affinity to conserved UCUG elements within the packaging signal, located near the 5'-end of the genome. This binding is dependent on genome dimerization. From Friend murine leukemia virus (isolate FB29) (FrMLV).
   3014..3032    +  promoter       T7 promoter: promoter for bacteriophage T7 RNA polymerase
   3103..7204    +  CDS            dCas9 (fragment): catalytically dead mutant of the Cas9 endonuclease from the Streptococcus pyogenes Type II CRISPR/Cas system RNA-guided DNA-binding protein that lacks endonuclease activity due to the D10A mutation in the RuvC catalytic domain and the N863A mutation in the HNH catalytic domain
   7306..9312    +  CDS            pol (fragment): POL_AVIRE - Experimental evidence at protein level: Swiss-Prot protein existence level 1. [Integrase]: Catalyzes viral DNA integration into the host chromosome, by performing a series of DNA cutting and joining reactions. From Avian reticuloendotheliosis virus.
   9623..9847    +  polyA_signal   bGH poly(A) signal: bovine growth hormone polyadenylation signal
   9851..9872    +  promoter       SV40 promoter (fragment): SV40 enhancer and early promoter
   9940..9962    -  protein_bind   lac operator (fragment): The lac repressor binds to the lac operator to inhibit transcription in E. coli. This inhibition can be relieved by adding lactose or isopropyl-β-D-thiogalactopyranoside (IPTG). lac repressor encoded by lacI
   9966..9996    -  promoter       lac promoter: promoter for the E. coli lac operon
  10011..10032   -  protein_bind   CAP binding site: CAP binding activates transcription in the presence of cAMP. E. coli catabolite activator protein
  10045..10137   -  CDS            lacI (fragment): lac repressor; lacI; The lac repressor binds to the lac operator to inhibit transcription in E. coli. This inhibition can be relieved by adding lactose or isopropyl-β-D-thiogalactopyranoside (IPTG).
  10320..10908   -  rep_origin     ori: high-copy-number ColE1/pMB1/pBR322/pUC origin of replication
  11079..11939   -  CDS            AmpR: β-lactamase; bla; confers resistance to ampicillin, carbenicillin, and related antibiotics
  11940..12044   -  promoter       AmpR promoter: bla
  12115..12159   -  misc_feature   bom (fragment): basis of mobility region from pBR322
