[The description below was written by a language model from this plasmid's Addgene catalogue record and pLannotate feature annotations shown in this document.]
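Description:
GAG-PEmax V7 is a 12.3 kb mammalian expression plasmid on a pcDNA3-like backbone, derived from an earlier Gag–Cas9 fusion construct. It is used as one component in producing NanoScribes, pseudoviral particles that deliver prime editing machinery into cells. It is maintained in E. coli as a high-copy plasmid through a ColE1/pUC-type origin and selected with ampicillin via the β-lactamase gene. Only a short fragment of an SV40 promoter is annotated downstream of the expression cassette, and no mammalian selection marker appears in the feature table.

The expression cassette is driven by the human CMV immediate early enhancer and promoter, followed by a rabbit β-globin intron that typically improves transcript processing and expression, and is terminated by the bovine growth hormone polyadenylation signal. The open reading frame begins with the Gag polyprotein of Friend murine leukemia virus, fused to the PEmax prime editor. The automated annotation labels the editor portion as a "dCas9 fragment" and a retroviral "pol fragment". These most likely correspond to the Cas9-derived domain and the reverse transcriptase domain of PEmax, not to a dead Cas9 or an avian viral integrase. A small T7 promoter lies between the Gag and editor segments. According to the record, three nuclear export signals are placed at the C-terminal end of the insert.

Fusing the editor to Gag is intended to draw the protein into budding virus-like particles in producer cells, so that it can be transferred to target cells such as human stem cells. The repository noted a single-base mismatch causing an H102Y substitution, reported not to affect function.
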