Addgene plasmid #232921: GAG-PEmax V7
Purpose: Optimized construct for the expression of PEmax fused to GAG from fMLV. This plasmid is involved in the production of NanoScribes
Depositing lab: Philippe Mangeot. Publication: Delivery of Prime editing in human stem cells using pseudoviral NanoScribes particles. Halegua T, Risson V, Carras J, Rouyer M, Coudert L, Jacquier A, Schaeffer L, Ohlmann T, Mangeot PE. Nat Commun. 2025 Jan 4;16(1):397. doi: 10.1038/s41467-024-55604-0. PubMed 39755699.
Backbone
  Vector backbone: pCDNA3-like
  Total vector size (bp): 12313
  Vector type: Mammalian Expression, CRISPR
Growth in bacteria
  Bacterial resistance: Ampicillin, 100 μg/mL
  Growth temperature: 37°C
  Growth strain: DH5alpha
  Copy number: High Copy
Gene/Insert
  Gene/Insert name: GAG FMLV fused to PEmax (alt name: Editor V7)
  Species: H. sapiens (human), M. musculus (mouse)
  Insert size (bp): 5877
  Tag / fusion protein: Nuclear export signals (x3) (C terminal on insert)
Resource information
  A portion of this plasmid was derived from a plasmid made by: Philippe Mangeot, Théophile Ohlmann and Emiliano Ricci (backbone derived from BIC-CAS9; Addgene #119942), and David Liu (PEmax amplified from Addgene #174820).
Terms and licenses: Academic/Nonprofit Terms; Industry Terms: Not Available to Industry
Depositor comments: Addgene observed 1 base pair mismatch in the ORF leading to H102Y substitution. This discrepancy was found to not affect plasmid function.
How to cite: GAG-PEmax V7 was a gift from Philippe Mangeot (Addgene plasmid # 232921 ; http://n2t.net/addgene:232921 ; RRID:Addgene_232921)
